>Addgene plasmid #29536 | pCDF1-ERBB4 WT | addgene partial sequence | sequence record 34957 | 29536 with LNCX
TTTTGACCTCCATAGAAGATTCTAGAGCCACCATGAAGCCGGCGACAGGACTTTGGGTCTGGGTGAGCCT
TCTCGTGGCGGCGGGGACCGTCCAGCCCAGCGATTCTCAGTCAGTGTGTGCAGGAACGGAGAATAAACTG
AGCTCTCTCTCTGACCTGGAACAGCAGTACCGAGCCTTGCGCAAGTACTATGAAAACTGTGAGGTTGTCA
TGGGCAACCTGGAGATAACCAGCATTGAGCACAACCGGGACCTCTCCTTCCTGCGGTCTGTTCGAGAAGT
CACAGGCTACGTGTTAGTGGCTCTTAATCAGTTTCGTTACCTGCCTCTGGAGAATTTACGCATTATTCGT
GGGACAAAACTTTATGAGGATCGATATGCCTTGGCAATATTTTTAAACTACAGAAAAGATGGAAACTTTG
GACTTCAAGAACTTGGATTAAAGAACTTGACAGAAATCCTAAATGGTGGAGTCTATGTAGACCAGAACAA
ATTCCTTTGTTATGCAGACACCATTCATTGGCAAGATATTGTTCGGAACCCATGGCCTTCCAACTTGACT
CTTGTGTCAACAAATGGTAGTTCAGGATGTGGACGTTGCCATAAGTCCTGTACTGGCCGTTGCTGGGGAC
CCACAGAAAATCATTGCCAGACTTTGACAAGGACGGTGTGTGCAGAACAATGTGACGGCAGATGCTACGG
ACCTTACGTCAGTGACTGCTGCCATCGAGAATGTGCTGGAGGCTGCTCAGGACCTAAGGACACAGACTGC
TTTGCCTGCATGAATTTCAATGACAGTGGAGCATGTGTTACTCAGTGTCCCCAAACCCTTTGTCTACAAT
CCAACCACCTTTCA
