[The description below was written by a language model from this plasmid's Addgene catalogue record.]
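Description:
pCDF1-ERBB4 WT is a lentiviral mammalian expression plasmid built on the commercial pCDF1-EF2-MCS2-Puromycin backbone (about 5.5 kb without insert). It carries the wild-type human ERBB4 (HER4) coding sequence, an insert of roughly 3.9 kb corresponding to the reference transcript. The insert was placed in the multiple cloning site between XbaI and NotI, and both sites remain intact, so it can be excised or exchanged. In bacteria the plasmid is selected with ampicillin and is recorded as low copy. It is propagated in a recombination-deficient strain, as is common for lentiviral vectors, whose repeated terminal sequences are prone to rearrangement. Mammalian cells that have taken up the construct can be selected with puromycin.

No feature table is provided, so the promoter driving ERBB4, the promoter driving the puromycin marker, the lentiviral elements and any epitope tags are not explicitly stated. The backbone name hints at an EF-type promoter associated with the cassette, but the record does not confirm this. As a lentiviral transfer vector, it would be packaged into viral particles with helper functions supplied in trans. These particles stably integrate the ERBB4 expression cassette into target cells.

ERBB4 encodes a receptor tyrosine kinase of the EGFR/ErbB family. The associated publication surveyed the tyrosine kinome in melanoma and reported recurrent ERBB4 mutations. The wild-type construct is therefore most plausibly the reference control for comparison with mutant ERBB4 versions in stable cell lines, for example in assays of kinase activity, signalling or transformation, although the record does not list specific applications.
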