Addgene plasmid #29536: pCDF1-ERBB4 WT
Depositing lab: Yardena Samuels. Depositing organization: National Human Genome Research Institute (NHGRI). Publication: Analysis of the tyrosine kinome in melanoma reveals recurrent mutations in ERBB4. Prickett TD, Agrawal NS, Wei X, Yates KE, Lin JC, Wunderlich JR, Cronin JC, Cruz P, Rosenberg SA, Samuels Y. Nat Genet. 2009 Oct . 41(10):1127-32. 10.1038/ng.438 PubMed 19718025.
Backbone
  Vector backbone: pCDF1-EF2-MCS2-Puromycin
  Backbone manufacturer: Systems Biosciences Inc
  Backbone size w/o insert (bp): 5500
  Vector type: Mammalian Expression, Lentiviral
  Selectable markers: Puromycin
Growth in bacteria
  Bacterial resistance: Ampicillin, 100 μg/mL
  Growth temperature: 37°C
  Growth strain: Stbl3
  Copy number: Low Copy
Gene/Insert
  Gene/Insert name: ERBB4 (alt name: HER4)
  Species: H. sapiens (human)
  Insert size (bp): 3927
  Mutation: Wild type
  GenBank ID: NM_005235
  Entrez Gene: ERBB4 (a.k.a. ALS19, HER4, p180erbB4)
  Cloning method: Restriction Enzyme; 5′ cloning site XbaI (not destroyed); 3′ cloning site NotI (not destroyed)
  Sequencing primers: 5′ N/A; 3′ N/A
Terms and licenses: Academic/Nonprofit Terms; Industry Terms: Not Available to Industry
How to cite: pCDF1-ERBB4 WT was a gift from Yardena Samuels (Addgene plasmid # 29536 ; http://n2t.net/addgene:29536 ; RRID:Addgene_29536)
